Addgene plasmid #157407: pD649-HAsp-LY9-COMP5AP-AviTag-9xHis
Purpose: Mammalian expression of cell-surface protein extracellular domain fused to COMP5AP-AviTag-9xHis. Protein is secreted from cells.
Depositing lab: Chris Garcia. Depositing organization: Stanford University. Publication: A Human IgSF Cell-Surface Interactome Reveals a Complex Network of Protein-Protein Interactions. Wojtowicz WM, Vielmetter J, Fernandes RA, Siepe DH, Eastman CL, Chisholm GB, Cox S, Klock H, Anderson PW, Rue SM, Miller JJ, Glaser SM, Bragstad ML, Vance J, Lam AW, Lesley SA, Zinn K, Garcia KC. Cell. 2020 Aug 20;182(4):1027-1043.e17. doi: 10.1016/j.cell.2020.07.025. PubMed 32822567.
Backbone
  Vector backbone: pD649
  Backbone size w/o insert (bp): 7153
  Vector type: Mammalian Expression
Growth in bacteria
  Bacterial resistance: Ampicillin, 100 μg/mL
  Growth temperature: 37°C
  Growth strain: DH5alpha
  Copy number: High Copy
Gene/Insert
  Gene/Insert name: LY9
  Species: H. sapiens (human)
  Insert size (bp): 1221
  Entrez Gene: LY9 (a.k.a. CD229, SLAMF3, hly9, mLY9)
  Promoter: CMV/SP6
  Tag / fusion protein: COMP5AP-AviTag-9xHis (C terminal on backbone)
  Cloning method: Restriction Enzyme; 5′ cloning site GCGGCCGC (not destroyed); 3′ cloning site GGCGCGCC (not destroyed)
  Sequencing primers: 5′ ATTTAGGTGACACTATAG; 3′ CGTCGCACTCCATCACGGTG
Resource information
  A portion of this plasmid was derived from a plasmid made by: synthesis by ThermoFisher
Terms and licenses: Academic/Nonprofit Terms; Industry Terms: Not Available to Industry
Depositor comments: Some plasmids in this collection may have an IS4-like element ISVsa5 family transposase upstream of the CMV promoter.
How to cite: pD649-HAsp-LY9-COMP5AP-AviTag-9xHis was a gift from Chris Garcia (Addgene plasmid # 157407 ; http://n2t.net/addgene:157407 ; RRID:Addgene_157407)
