[The description below was written by a language model from this plasmid's Addgene catalogue record and pLannotate feature annotations shown in this document.]
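Description:
pD649-HAsp-LY9-COMP5AP-AviTag-9xHis is a mammalian expression plasmid built on the pD649 backbone for producing the extracellular domain of human LY9 (CD229/SLAMF3), a self-ligand receptor of the SLAM family, as a secreted, pentamerised reporter fusion. In bacteria it is maintained at high copy through a ColE1/pUC-type origin and selected with ampicillin via a complete β-lactamase gene. The annotation also picks up short remnants of KanR, lacZα, an rrnB terminator and f1 ori, which appear to be non-functional backbone fragments.

Expression is driven by the CMV immediate-early enhancer and promoter followed by a portion of CMV intron A, with an SP6 promoter just upstream of the coding region that could support in vitro transcription and serves as a sequencing primer site. The name indicates an HA-type signal peptide, whereas the automated annotation labels a partial match at that position as an IgH signal sequence. Either way, a leader directs the protein into the secretory pathway. The LY9 ectodomain is flanked by retained NotI and AscI recognition sites and is fused at its C terminus to a coiled-coil segment of rat cartilage oligomeric matrix protein (COMP), which assembles into pentamers. This is followed by human placental alkaline phosphatase, an AviTag for enzymatic biotinylation and a polyhistidine tag (9xHis by name; annotated as 8xHis), ending at a bGH polyadenylation signal. A separate SV40/EM7-driven cassette carries a puromycin resistance gene with an SV40 poly(A), offering selection in mammalian cells.

The multimeric, enzymatically detectable protein is suited to use as a high-avidity probe in binding assays, consistent with the associated human IgSF cell-surface interactome screen. The depositor notes that some plasmids in this collection may carry an IS4-like transposase insertion upstream of the CMV promoter.
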