Features (pLannotate 1.2.2; 24 found; start..end, strand, type, name):
    119..143     -  CDS            KanR (fragment): aminoglycoside phosphotransferase; aph(3')-Ia; confers resistance to kanamycin
    254..842     +  rep_origin     ori: high-copy-number ColE1/pMB1/pBR322/pUC origin of replication
   1067..1084    +  terminator     rrnB T2 terminator (fragment): transcription terminator T2 from the E. coli rrnB gene
   1109..1128    -  CDS            lacZα (fragment): LacZα fragment of β-galactosidase; lacZ fragment
   1584..1600    +  protein_bind   lac operator: The lac repressor binds to the lac operator to inhibit transcription in E. coli. This inhibition can be relieved by adding lactose or isopropyl-β-D-thiogalactopyranoside (IPTG). lac repressor encoded by lacI
   1843..2146    +  enhancer       CMV enhancer: human cytomegalovirus immediate early enhancer
   2147..2350    +  promoter       CMV promoter: human cytomegalovirus (CMV) immediate early promoter
   2486..2529    +  intron         CMV intron (fragment): modified intron A from human cytomegalovirus
   2581..2599    +  promoter       SP6 promoter: promoter for bacteriophage SP6 RNA polymerase
   2603..2640    +  CDS            IgH signal sequence (fragment): signal sequence from the mouse immunoglobulin heavy chain variable region
   2698..3969    +  CDS            LY9 (fragment): LY9_HUMAN - Experimental evidence at protein level: Swiss-Prot protein existence level 1. Self-ligand receptor of the signaling lymphocytic activation molecule (SLAM) family. SLAM receptors triggered by homo- or heterotypic cell-cell interactions are modulating the activation and differentiation of a wide variety of immune cells and thus are involved in the regulation and interconnection of both innate and adaptive immune response. Activities are controlled by presence or absence of small cytoplasmic adapter proteins, SH2D1A/SAP and/or SH2D1B/EAT-2. May participate in adhesion reactions betwee
   4066..4245    +  CDS            Comp (fragment): COMP_RAT - Experimental evidence at protein level: Swiss-Prot protein existence level 1. May play a role in the structural integrity of cartilage via its interaction with other extracellular matrix proteins such as the collagens and fibronectin. Can mediate the interaction of chondrocytes with the cartilage extracellular matrix through interaction with cell surface integrin receptors. Could play a role in the pathogenesis of osteoarthritis. Potent suppressor of apoptosis in both primary chondrocytes and transformed cells. Suppresses apoptosis by blocking the activation of caspase-3 and by indu
   4233..5685    +  CDS            SEAP (fragment): secreted alkaline phosphatase from human placenta The natural enzyme has a C-terminal transmembrane sequence that is replaced by a GPI anchor.
   5710..5751    +  CDS            AviTag™ (fragment): peptide tag that allows for enzymatic biotinylation
   5755..5778    +  CDS            8xHis: 8xHis affinity tag
   5924..6035    +  polyA_signal   bGH poly(A) signal: bovine growth hormone polyadenylation signal
   6036..6144    +  rep_origin     f1 ori (fragment): f1 bacteriophage origin of replication; arrow indicates direction of (+) strand synthesis
   6158..6487    +  promoter       SV40 promoter: SV40 enhancer and early promoter
   6535..6582    +  promoter       EM7 promoter: synthetic bacterial promoter&nbsp
   6601..7200    +  CDS            PuroR (fragment): puromycin N-acetyltransferase; pac from Streptomyces; confers resistance to puromycin
   7210..7335    +  CDS            ble (fragment): BLE_KLEPN - Experimental evidence at protein level: Swiss-Prot protein existence level 1. Binding protein with a strong affinity to the bleomycin family of antibiotics. Binds to CL990; an antimitotic-antibiotic compound. From Klebsiella pneumoniae.
   7330..7451    +  polyA_signal   SV40 poly(A) signal: SV40 polyadenylation signal
   7504..8364    -  CDS            AmpR: β-lactamase; bla; confers resistance to ampicillin, carbenicillin, and related antibiotics
   8367..89      -  promoter       AmpR promoter (fragment) (across the origin): bla
>Addgene plasmid #157407 | pD649-HAsp-LY9-COMP5AP-AviTag-9xHis | depositor full sequence | sequence record 303923 | Full Sequence
TTTCAATATTATTGAAGCATTTATCAGGGTTATTGTCTCATGAGCGGATACATATTTGAATGTATTTAGA
AAAATAAACAAATAGGGGTCAGTGTTACAACCAATTAACCAATTCTGAACATTATCGCGAGCCCATTTAT
ACCTGAATATGGCTCATAACACCCCTTGCTCATGACCAAAATCCCTTAACGTGAGTTACGCGCGCGTCGT
TCCACTGAGCGTCAGACCCCGTAGAAAAGATCAAAGGATCTTCTTGAGATCCTTTTTTTCTGCGCGTAAT
CTGCTGCTTGCAAACAAAAAAACCACCGCTACCAGCGGTGGTTTGTTTGCCGGATCAAGAGCTACCAACT
CTTTTTCCGAAGGTAACTGGCTTCAGCAGAGCGCAGATACCAAATACTGTTCTTCTAGTGTAGCCGTAGT
TAGCCCACCACTTCAAGAACTCTGTAGCACCGCCTACATACCTCGCTCTGCTAATCCTGTTACCAGTGGC
TGCTGCCAGTGGCGATAAGTCGTGTCTTACCGGGTTGGACTCAAGACGATAGTTACCGGATAAGGCGCAG
CGGTCGGGCTGAACGGGGGGTTCGTGCACACAGCCCAGCTTGGAGCGAACGACCTACACCGAACTGAGAT
ACCTACAGCGTGAGCTATGAGAAAGCGCCACGCTTCCCGAAGGGAGAAAGGCGGACAGGTATCCGGTAAG
CGGCAGGGTCGGAACAGGAGAGCGCACGAGGGAGCTTCCAGGGGGAAACGCCTGGTATCTTTATAGTCCT
GTCGGGTTTCGCCACCTCTGACTTGAGCGTCGATTTTTGTGATGCTCGTCAGGGGGGCGGAGCCTATGGA
AAAACGCCAGCAACGCGGCCTTTTTACGGTTCCTGGCCTTTTGCTGGCCTTTTGCTCACATGTTCTTTCC
TGCGTTATCCCCTGATTCTGTGGATAACCGTATTACCGCCTTTGAGTGAGCTGATACCGCTCGCCGCAGC
CGAACGACCGAGCGCAGCGAGTCAGTGAGCGAGGAAGCGGAAGGCGAGAGTAGGGAACTGCCAGGCATCA
AACTAAGCAGAAGGCCCCTGACGGATGGCCTTTTTGCGTTTCTACAAACTCTTTCTGTGTTGTAAAACGA
CGGCCAGTCTTAAGCTCGGGCCCCCTGGGCGGTTCTGATAACGAGTAATCGTTAATCCGCAAATAACGTA
AAAACCCGCTTCGGCGGGTTTTTTTATGGGGGGAGTTTAGGGAAAGAGCATTTGTCAGAATATTTAAGGG
CGCCTGTCACTTTGCTTGATATATGAGAATTATTTAACCTTATAAATGAGAAAAAAGCAACGCACTTTAA
ATAAGATACGTTGCTTTTTCGATTGATGAACACCTATAATTAAACTATTCATCTATTATTTATGATTTTT
TGTATATACAATATTTCTAGTTTGTTAAAGAGAATTAAGAAAATAAATCTCGAAAATAATAAAGGGAAAA
TCAGTTTTTGATATCAAAATTATACATGTCAACGATAATACAAAATATAATACAAACTATAAGATGTTAT
CAGTATTTATTATCATTTAGAATAAATTTTGTGTCGCCCTTAATTGTGAGCGGATAACAATTACGAGCTT
CATGCACAGTGGCGTTGACTCAATATTGGCCATTAGCCATATTATTCATTGGTTATATAGCATAAATCAA
TATTGGCTATTGGCCATTGCATACGTTGTATCTATATCATAATATGTACATTTATATTGGCTCATGTCCA
ATATGACCGCCATGTTGGCATTGATTATTGACTAGTTATTAATAGTAATCAATTACGGGGTCATTAGTTC
ATAGCCCATATATGGAGTTCCGCGTTACATAACTTACGGTAAATGGCCCGCCTGGCTGACCGCCCAACGA
CCCCCGCCCATTGACGTCAATAATGACGTATGTTCCCATAGTAACGCCAATAGGGACTTTCCATTGACGT
CAATGGGTGGAGTATTTACGGTAAACTGCCCACTTGGCAGTACATCAAGTGTATCATATGCCAAGTACGC
CCCCTATTGACGTCAATGACGGTAAATGGCCCGCCTGGCATTATGCCCAGTACATGACCTTATGGGACTT
TCCTACTTGGCAGTACATCTACGTATTAGTCATCGCTATTACCATGGTGATGCGGTTTTGGCAGTACATC
AATGGGCGTGGATAGCGGTTTGACTCACGGGGATTTCCAAGTCTCCACCCCATTGACGTCAATGGGAGTT
TGTTTTGGCACCAAAATCAACGGGACTTTCCAAAATGTCGTAACAACTCCGCCCCATTGACGCAAATGGG
CGGTAGGCGTGTACGGTGGGAGGTCTATATAAGCAGAGCTCGTTTAGTGAACCGTCAGATCGCCTGGAGA
CGCCATCCACGCTGTTTTGACCTCCATAGAAGACACCGGGACCGATCCAGCCTCCGCGGCCGGGAACGGT
GCATTGGAACGCGGATTCCCCGTGCCAAGAGTGACGTAAGTACCGCCTATAGAGTCTATAGGCCCACCCC
CTTGGCTTCGTTAGAACGCGGCTACAATTAATACATAACCTTATGTATCATACACATACGATTTAGGTGA
CACTATAGAATAACATCCACTTTGCCTTTCTCTCCACAGGTGTCCACTCCCAGGTCCAACTGCACCTCGG
TTCTATCGAAAACGCGCCTGCTAGCGCCACCATGAAGACCATCATTGCCCTGAGCTACATCTTCTGCCTG
GTGTTCGCTGCGGCCGCCAAAGATTCTGCCCCTACAGTGGTGTCTGGCATCCTCGGCGGATCTGTGACCC
TGCCTCTGAACATCTCCGTGGACACCGAGATCGAGAACGTGATCTGGATCGGCCCCAAGAACGCCCTGGC
CTTCGCCAGACCTAAAGAAAACGTGACAATCATGGTCAAGAGCTACCTGGGCAGACTGGACATCACCAAG
TGGTCCTACAGCCTGTGCATCAGCAATCTGACCCTGAACGACGCCGGCAGCTACAAGGCCCAGATCAACC
AGCGGAATTTCGAAGTGACCACCGAGGAAGAGTTCACCCTGTTCGTGTACGAGCAGCTGCAAGAGCCCCA
AGTGACCATGAAGTCCGTGAAGGTGTCCGAGAACTTCAGCTGCAACATCACCCTGATGTGTAGCGTGAAG
GGCGCCGAGAAGTCTGTGCTGTACTCCTGGACACCCAGAGAGCCTCACGCCAGCGAATCTAATGGCGGCA
GCATCCTGACCGTGTCTAGGACCCCTTGCGACCCCGATCTGCCCTACATCTGCACAGCCCAGAATCCTGT
GTCTCAGCGGTCTAGCCTGCCTGTGCACGTGGGCCAGTTCTGTACTGATCCTGGTGCTTCCAGAGGCGGC
ACCACAGGCGAAACAGTTGTGGGAGTTCTGGGCGAGCCTGTGACACTTCCTCTTGCTCTGCCTGCCTGCC
GGGATACAGAGAAGGTCGTGTGGCTGTTCAACACCAGCATCATCAGCAAAGAGAGAGAGGAAGCCGCCAC
CGCCGATCCTCTGATCAAGAGCAGAGATCCCTACAAGAACAGAGTGTGGGTGTCCTCTCAGGACTGCTCC
CTGAAGATCAGCCAGCTGAAGATCGAGGACGCTGGCCCTTACCACGCCTACGTGTGTTCTGAGGCCAGCA
GCGTGACCAGCATGACCCATGTGACACTGCTGATCTACCGGCGGCTGCGGAAGCCCAAGATTACATGGTC
CCTGAGGCACAGCGAGGACGGCATCTGTAGAATCAGCCTGACCTGCAGCGTGGAAGATGGCGGCAACACC
GTGATGTACACATGGACCCCTCTGCAGAAAGAGGCCGTCGTTAGCCAGGGCGAGTCTCACCTGAATGTGT
CTTGGCGGAGCAGCGAGAATCACCCCAACCTGACCTGTACCGCCAGCAATCCAGTGTCCAGAAGCAGCCA
CCAGTTTCTGAGCGAGAACATCTGCAGCGGCCCTGAGCGGAACACCAAAGGCGCGCCGGAAGATCAAGTT
GATCCAAGATTGATTGATGGCAAGGGCGGATCTCTGGAGGTGCTGTTCCAGGGACCAGGCGGAAGCGGCA
ATCCCGGCGGCGATCTGGCCCCCCAGATGCTGCGCGAGCTGCAGGAGACCAATGCCGCCCTGCAGGACGT
GCGCGAGCTGCTGCGCCACCGCGTGAAGGAGATCACCTTCCTGAAGAACACCGTGATGGAGTGCGACGCC
TGCGGTATGCAGCCCTCTAGAGGCTCCGGCTCCATCATCCCAGTTGAGGAGGAGAACCCGGACTTCTGGA
ACCGCGAGGCAGCCGAGGCCCTGGGTGCCGCCAAGAAGCTGCAGCCTGCACAGACAGCCGCCAAGAACCT
CATCATCTTCCTGGGCGATGGGATGGGGGTGTCTACGGTGACAGCTGCCAGGATCCTAAAAGGGCAGAAG
AAGGACAAACTGGGGCCTGAGATACCCCTGGCCATGGACCGCTTCCCATATGTGGCTCTGTCCAAGACAT
ACAATGTAGACAAACATGTGCCAGACAGTGGAGCCACAGCCACGGCCTACCTGTGCGGGGTCAAGGGCAA
CTTCCAGACCATTGGCTTGAGTGCAGCCGCCCGCTTTAACCAGTGCAACACGACACGCGGCAACGAGGTC
ATCTCCGTGATGAATCGGGCCAAGAAAGCAGGGAAGTCAGTGGGAGTGGTAACCACCACACGAGTGCAGC
ACGCCTCGCCAGCCGGCACCTACGCCCACACGGTGAACCGCAACTGGTACTCGGACGCCGACGTGCCTGC
CTCGGCCCGCCAGGAGGGGTGCCAGGACATCGCTACGCAGCTCATCTCCAACATGGACATTGACGTGATC
CTAGGTGGAGGCCGAAAGTACATGTTTCGCATGGGAACCCCAGACCCTGAGTACCCAGATGACTACAGCC
AAGGTGGGACCAGGCTGGACGGGAAGAATCTGGTGCAGGAATGGCTGGCGAAGCGCCAGGGTGCCCGGTA
TGTGTGGAACCGCACTGAGCTCATGCAGGCTTCCCTGGACCCGTCTGTGACCCATCTCATGGGTCTCTTT
GAGCCTGGAGACATGAAATACGAGATCCACCGAGACTCCACACTGGACCCCTCCCTGATGGAGATGACAG
AGGCTGCCCTGCGCCTGCTGAGCAGGAACCCCCGCGGCTTCTTCCTCTTCGTGGAGGGTGGTCGCATCGA
CCATGGTCATCATGAAAGCAGGGCTTACCGGGCACTGACTGAGACGATCATGTTCGACGACGCCATTGAG
AGGGCGGGCCAGCTCACCAGCGAGGAGGACACGCTGAGCCTCGTCACTGCCGACCACTCCCACGTCTTCT
CCTTCGGAGGCTACCCCCTGCGAGGGAGCTCCATCTTCGGGCTGGCCCCTGGCAAGGCCCGGGACAGGAA
GGCCTACACGGTCCTCCTATACGGAAACGGTCCAGGCTATGTGCTCAAGGACGGCGCCCGGCCGGATGTT
ACCGAGAGCGAGAGCGGGAGCCCCGAGTATCGGCAGCAGTCAGCAGTGCCCCTGGACGAAGAGACCCACG
CAGGCGAGGACGTGGCGGTGTTCGCGCGCGGCCCGCAGGCGCACCTGGTTCACGGCGTGCAGGAGCAGAC
CTTCATAGCGCACGTCATGGCCTTCGCCGCCTGCCTGGAGCCCTACACCGCCTGCGACCTGGCGCCCCCC
GCCGGCACCACCGACGCCGCGCACCCGGGTGGCGGAGGACTGAACGACATCTTCGAGGCTCAGAAAATCG
AATGGCACGAACATCACCATCACCATCACCATCACCATTAAGGCCGGCCTGTAGTCACTGGCACAACGCG
TTACCCGGTAAGCCAATCGGGTATACACGGTCGTCATACTGCAGACAGGGTTCTTCTACTTTGCAAGATA
GTCTTGAGTAGTAAAATAAATAGATAGAGAAAATCAGCCTCGACTGTGCCTTCTAGTTGCCAGCCATCTG
TTGTTTGCCCCTCCCCCGTGCCTTCCTTGACCCTGGAAGGTGCCACTCCCACTGTCCTTTCCTAATAAAA
TGAGGAAATTGCATCACAACACTCAACCCTATCTCGGTCTATTCTTTTGATTTATAAGGGATTTTGCCGA
TTTCGGCCTATTGGTTAAAAAATGAGCTGATTTAACAAAAATTTAACGCGAATTAATTCTGTGGAATGTG
TGTCAGTTAGGGTGTGGAAAGTCCCCAGGCTCCCCAGCAGGCAGAAGTATGCAAAGCATGCATCTCAATT
AGTCAGCAACCAGGTGTGGAAAGTCCCCAGGCTCCCCAGCAGGCAGAAGTATGCAAAGCATGCATCTCAA
TTAGTCAGCAACCATAGTCCCGCCCCTAACTCCGCCCATCCCGCCCCTAACTCCGCCCAGTTCCGCCCAT
TCTCCGCCCCATGGCTGACTAATTTTTTTTATTTATGCAGAGGCCGAGGCCGCCTCTGCCTCTGAGCTAT
TCCAGAAGTAGTGAGGAGGCTTTTTTGGAGGCCTAGGCTTTTGCAAAAAGCTCCCGGGAGCTTGTATATC
CATTTTCGGATCTGATCAGCACGTGTTGACAATTAATCATCGGCATAGTATATCGGCATAGTATAATACG
ACAAGGTGAGGAACTAAACCATGACCGAGTACAAGCCCACGGTGCGCCTCGCCACCCGCGACGACGTCCC
CAGGGCCGTACGCACCCTCGCCGCCGCGTTCGCCGACTACCCCGCCACGCGCCACACCGTCGATCCGGAC
CGCCACATCGAGCGGGTCACCGAGCTGCAAGAACTCTTCCTCACGCGCGTCGGGCTCGACATCGGCAAGG
TGTGGGTCGCGGACGACGGCGCCGCGGTGGCGGTCTGGACCACGCCGGAGAGCGTCGAAGCGGGGGCGGT
GTTCGCCGAGATCGGCCCGCGCATGGCCGAGTTGAGCGGTTCCCGGCTGGCCGCGCAGCAACAGATGGAA
GGCCTCCTGGCGCCGCACCGGCCCAAGGAGCCCGCGTGGTTCCTGGCCACCGTCGGCGTCTCGCCCGACC
ACCAGGGCAAGGGTCTGGGCAGCGCCGTCGTGCTCCCCGGAGTGGAGGCGGCCGAGCGCGCCGGGGTGCC
CGCCTTCCTGGAGACATCCGCGCCCCGCAACCTCCCCTTCTACGAGCGGCTCGGCTTCACCGTCACCGCC
GACGTCGAGGTGCCCGAAGGACCGCGCACCTGGTGCATGACCCGCAAGCCCGGTGCCTGACACGTGCTAC
GAGATTTCGATTCCACCGCCGCCTTCTATGAAAGGTTGGGCTTCGGAATCGTTTTCCGGGACGCCGGCTG
GATGATCCTCCAGCGCGGGGATCTCATGCTGGAGTTCTTCGCCCACCCCAACTTGTTTATTGCAGCTTAT
AATGGTTACAAATAAAGCAATAGCATCACAAATTTCACAAATAAAGCATTTTTTTCACTGCATTCTAGTT
GTGGTTTGTCCAAACTCATCAATGTATCTTATCATGTCTGTATACCGTCGACCTCTAGCTAGAGCTTGGC
GTAATCATGGTCATTACCAATGCTTAATCAGTGAGGCACCTATCTCAGCGATCTGTCTATTTCGTTCATC
CATAGTTGCCTGACTCCCCGTCGTGTAGATAACTACGATACGGGAGGGCTTACCATCTGGCCCCAGCGCT
GCGATGATACCGCGAGAACCACGCTCACCGGCTCCGGATTTATCAGCAATAAACCAGCCAGCCGGAAGGG
CCGAGCGCAGAAGTGGTCCTGCAACTTTATCCGCCTCCATCCAGTCTATTAATTGTTGCCGGGAAGCTAG
AGTAAGTAGTTCGCCAGTTAATAGTTTGCGCAACGTTGTTGCCATCGCTACAGGCATCGTGGTGTCACGC
TCGTCGTTTGGTATGGCTTCATTCAGCTCCGGTTCCCAACGATCAAGGCGAGTTACATGATCCCCCATGT
TGTGCAAAAAAGCGGTTAGCTCCTTCGGTCCTCCGATCGTTGTCAGAAGTAAGTTGGCCGCAGTGTTATC
ACTCATGGTTATGGCAGCACTGCATAATTCTCTTACTGTCATGCCATCCGTAAGATGCTTTTCTGTGACT
GGTGAGTACTCAACCAAGTCATTCTGAGAATAGTGTATGCGGCGACCGAGTTGCTCTTGCCCGGCGTCAA
TACGGGATAATACCGCGCCACATAGCAGAACTTTAAAAGTGCTCATCATTGGAAAACGTTCTTCGGGGCG
AAAACTCTCAAGGATCTTACCGCTGTTGAGATCCAGTTCGATGTAACCCACTCGTGCACCCAACTGATCT
TCAGCATCTTTTACTTTCACCAGCGTTTCTGGGTGAGCAAAAACAGGAAGGCAAAATGCCGCAAAAAAGG
GAATAAGGGCGACACGGAAATGTTGAATACTCATATTCTTCCTT
