>Addgene plasmid #157407 | pD649-HAsp-LY9-COMP5AP-AviTag-9xHis | depositor partial sequence | sequence record 303924 | insert (extracellular domain)
AAAGATTCTGCCCCTACAGTGGTGTCTGGCATCCTCGGCGGATCTGTGACCCTGCCTCTGAACATCTCCG
TGGACACCGAGATCGAGAACGTGATCTGGATCGGCCCCAAGAACGCCCTGGCCTTCGCCAGACCTAAAGA
AAACGTGACAATCATGGTCAAGAGCTACCTGGGCAGACTGGACATCACCAAGTGGTCCTACAGCCTGTGC
ATCAGCAATCTGACCCTGAACGACGCCGGCAGCTACAAGGCCCAGATCAACCAGCGGAATTTCGAAGTGA
CCACCGAGGAAGAGTTCACCCTGTTCGTGTACGAGCAGCTGCAAGAGCCCCAAGTGACCATGAAGTCCGT
GAAGGTGTCCGAGAACTTCAGCTGCAACATCACCCTGATGTGTAGCGTGAAGGGCGCCGAGAAGTCTGTG
CTGTACTCCTGGACACCCAGAGAGCCTCACGCCAGCGAATCTAATGGCGGCAGCATCCTGACCGTGTCTA
GGACCCCTTGCGACCCCGATCTGCCCTACATCTGCACAGCCCAGAATCCTGTGTCTCAGCGGTCTAGCCT
GCCTGTGCACGTGGGCCAGTTCTGTACTGATCCTGGTGCTTCCAGAGGCGGCACCACAGGCGAAACAGTT
GTGGGAGTTCTGGGCGAGCCTGTGACACTTCCTCTTGCTCTGCCTGCCTGCCGGGATACAGAGAAGGTCG
TGTGGCTGTTCAACACCAGCATCATCAGCAAAGAGAGAGAGGAAGCCGCCACCGCCGATCCTCTGATCAA
GAGCAGAGATCCCTACAAGAACAGAGTGTGGGTGTCCTCTCAGGACTGCTCCCTGAAGATCAGCCAGCTG
AAGATCGAGGACGCTGGCCCTTACCACGCCTACGTGTGTTCTGAGGCCAGCAGCGTGACCAGCATGACCC
ATGTGACACTGCTGATCTACCGGCGGCTGCGGAAGCCCAAGATTACATGGTCCCTGAGGCACAGCGAGGA
CGGCATCTGTAGAATCAGCCTGACCTGCAGCGTGGAAGATGGCGGCAACACCGTGATGTACACATGGACC
CCTCTGCAGAAAGAGGCCGTCGTTAGCCAGGGCGAGTCTCACCTGAATGTGTCTTGGCGGAGCAGCGAGA
ATCACCCCAACCTGACCTGTACCGCCAGCAATCCAGTGTCCAGAAGCAGCCACCAGTTTCTGAGCGAGAA
CATCTGCAGCGGCCCTGAGCGGAACACCAAA
